>Addgene plasmid #36896 | LMNB2 | depositor partial sequence | sequence record 46123 | insert
TCGGCCTCGGGTAGCGTCAGCATCGAGGAGATCGACCTGGAGGGCAAGTTTGTGCAGCTCAAGAACAACT
CGGACAAGGATCAGTCTCTGGGGAACTGGAGAATCAAGAGGCAGGTCTTGGAGGGGGAGGAGATCGCCTA
CAAGTTCACGCCCAAGTACATCCTGCGCGCCGGCCAGATGGTCACGGTGTGGGCAGCTGGTGCGGGGGTG
GCCCACAGCCCCCCCTCGACGCTGGTGTGGAAGGGCCAGAGCAGCTGGGGCACGGGCGAGAGCTTCCGCA
CCGTCCTGGTTAACGCGGATGGCGAGGAAGTGGCCATGAGGACTGTGAAGAAGTCCTCGGTGATGCGTGA
GAATGAGAATGGG
