>Addgene plasmid #36896 | LMNB2 | addgene partial sequence | sequence record 46783 | T7 5'-TAATACGACTCACTATAGGG-3'
TGGGTAATTCCTCTGAATATTTTGTTTACTTTAAGAAGGAGATATACCATGCATCATCATCATCATCACA
GCAGCGGCAGAGAAAACTTGTATTTCCAGGGCTCGGCCTCGGGTAGCGTCAGCATCGAGGAGATCGACCT
GGAGGGCAAGTTTGTGCAGCTCAAGAACAACTCGGACAAGGATCAGTCTCTGGGGAACTGGAGAATCAAG
AGGCAGGTCTTGGAGGGGGAGGAGATCGCCTACAAGTTCACGCCCAAGTACATCCTGCGCGCCGGCCAGA
TGGTCACGGTGTGGGCAGCTGGTGCGGGGGTGGCCCACAGCCCCCCCTCGACGCTGGTGTGGAAGGGCCA
GAGCAGCTGGGGCACGGGCGAGAGCTTCCGCACCGTCCTGGTTAACGCGGATGGCGAGGAAGTGGCCATG
AGGACTGTGAAGAAGTCCTCGGTGATGCGTGAGAATGAGAATGGGTGATGACGAAGCTTGCGGCCGCACT
CGAGCACCACCACCACCACCACTGAGATCCGGCTGCTAACAAAGCCCGAAAGGAAGCTGAGTTGGCTGCT
GCCACCGCTGAGCAATAACTAGCATAACCCCTTGGGGCCTCTAAACGGGTCTTGAGGGGTTTTTTGCTGA
AAGGAGGAACTATATCCGGATTGGCGAATGGG
[124 nt withheld, positions 663-786]
C
[71 nt withheld, positions 788-858]
CTCGACCCCAAAAACTTGATTAGGTGATG
