[The description below was written by a language model from this plasmid's Addgene catalogue record.]
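Description:
LMNB2 is a bacterial expression plasmid built on the pET28-MHL backbone, a structural-genomics derivative of the pET28 family designed for ligation-independent cloning. It is selected with kanamycin, is recorded as low copy, and is propagated in a standard E. coli cloning strain. The total size is given as about 7.7 kb, of which 363 bp is insert. No feature table accompanies the record, so the promoter and origin are not explicitly listed. The use of T7 and T7-terminator sequencing primers is consistent with the T7 promoter/terminator expression cassette typical of pET vectors, which would require a host supplying T7 RNA polymerase for protein production.

The insert is not the full open reading frame of human lamin B2. It encodes only the immunoglobulin-like domain, amino acid residues 449–569, derived from a human cDNA clone. This fragment is fused at its N terminus to a His tag followed by a TEV protease cleavage site. The tag allows the domain to be purified by immobilised metal affinity chromatography and then removed by TEV digestion to leave a near-native protein.

The stated purpose is bacterial expression for structure determination, and the depositor links the construct to a deposited Protein Data Bank structure of this domain. It is therefore suited to producing recombinant lamin B2 Ig-like domain for structural, biophysical or binding studies, rather than for studying full-length lamin B2 assembly or function in cells.
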