Addgene plasmid #36896: LMNB2
Purpose: Bacterial expression for structure determination; may not be full ORF
Depositing lab: Cheryl Arrowsmith. Depositing organization: University of Toronto.
Backbone
  Vector backbone: pET28-MHL (Addgene plasmid 26096)
  Backbone manufacturer: SGC
  Backbone size w/o insert (bp): 7325
  Total vector size (bp): 7688
  Vector type: Bacterial Expression
Growth in bacteria
  Bacterial resistance: Kanamycin, 50 μg/mL
  Growth temperature: 37°C
  Growth strain: DH5alpha
  Copy number: Low Copy
Gene/Insert
  Gene/Insert name: LMNB2 (alt names: PDB: 2LLL; LaminB2, Ig-like domain only)
  Species: H. sapiens (human)
  Insert size (bp): 363
  Mutation: contains Laminb2 Ig-like domain, amino acid residues 449-569
  GenBank ID: BC006551
  Entrez Gene: LMNB2 (a.k.a. EPM9, LAMB2, LMN2, MCPH27)
  Tag / fusion protein: His tag with TEV cleavage (N terminal on insert)
  Cloning method: Ligation Independent Cloning
  Sequencing primers: 5′ T7; 3′ T7-term
Terms and licenses: Academic/Nonprofit Terms; Industry Terms: Not Available to Industry
Depositor comments: PDB: 2LLL. http://www.thesgc.org/structures/2LLL/
How to cite: LMNB2 was a gift from Cheryl Arrowsmith (Addgene plasmid # 36896 ; http://n2t.net/addgene:36896 ; RRID:Addgene_36896)
